Addgene plasmid #62031: KLHL31 pgk (1088)
Purpose: mammalian expression of nuclear envelope transmembrane protein
Depositing lab: Eric Schirmer. Depositing organization: University of Edinburgh. Publication: Several novel nuclear envelope transmembrane proteins identified in skeletal muscle have cytoskeletal associations. Wilkie GS, Korfali N, Swanson SK, Malik P, Srsen V, Batrakou DG, de las Heras J, Zuleger N, Kerr AR, Florens L, Schirmer EC. Mol Cell Proteomics. 2011 Jan;10(1):M110.003129. doi: 10.1074/mcp.M110.003129. Epub 2010 Sep 27. PubMed 20876400.
Backbone
  Vector backbone: pgkRFP
  Backbone manufacturer: unknown
  Vector type: Mammalian Expression
Growth in bacteria
  Bacterial resistance: Kanamycin, 50 μg/mL
  Growth temperature: 37°C
  Growth strain: DH5alpha
  Copy number: High Copy
Gene/Insert
  Gene/Insert name: KLHL31 (alt name: mNET8)
  Species: M. musculus (mouse)
  Entrez Gene: Klhl31 (a.k.a. 9830147P19Rik, D930047P17Rik, Kbtbd1)
  Promoter: CMV
  Cloning method: Unknown
  Sequencing primers: 5′ unknown; 3′ mRFP1-R
Terms and licenses: Academic/Nonprofit Terms; Industry Terms: Not Available to Industry
How to cite: KLHL31 pgk (1088) was a gift from Eric Schirmer (Addgene plasmid # 62031 ; http://n2t.net/addgene:62031 ; RRID:Addgene_62031)
