[The description below was written by a language model from this plasmid's Addgene catalogue record.]
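Description:
KLHL31 pgk (1088) is a mammalian expression plasmid built on a backbone called pgkRFP, whose manufacturer is not recorded. It carries the mouse Klhl31 coding sequence, also referred to as mNET8 (other gene aliases include Kbtbd1). In bacteria it is maintained as a high-copy plasmid under kanamycin selection. The record gives no feature table, so the origin of replication, polyadenylation signal and any mammalian selection marker are not documented.

The catalogue lists CMV as the promoter driving the insert, although the plasmid and backbone names contain "pgk", which would ordinarily suggest a phosphoglycerate kinase promoter. The record does not resolve this discrepancy, so the promoter should be confirmed from sequence before it is relied on. No tag is explicitly listed. However, the RFP in the backbone name and the use of an mRFP1 reverse primer for 3′ sequencing suggest that the insert sits upstream of a monomeric red fluorescent protein, probably giving a C-terminal RFP fusion. This is an inference rather than a stated fact, and the cloning method and junctions are unrecorded.

The stated purpose is mammalian expression of a nuclear envelope transmembrane protein (NET). The construct comes from work that identified novel NETs in skeletal muscle and examined their cytoskeletal associations. In that context it would typically be transfected into cultured mammalian cells to express KLHL31 and, if the fluorescent fusion is present, to follow its subcellular localisation at the nuclear envelope by microscopy.
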