>Addgene plasmid #62031 | KLHL31 pgk (1088) | addgene partial sequence | sequence record 102736 | mCherry-R 5'-TTGGTCACCTTCAGCTTGG-3'
CCTCGATCTCGAACTCGTGGCCGTTCACGGAGCCCTCCATGCGCACCTTGTAAGCGCATGAACTCCTTGA
TGACGTCCTCGGAGGAACGGCCCATGGCCATTCGGATCCCGGGCCCGCGGTACCGTCGACTGATACTGAC
CGGCACGGAGGACACCGAGCTGGCCCGTGACTCTCGGGACACGCTGTTGGGCATGGCCAGCGTGCAGCAG
GACACGCCCACGGTGGCCTCGGGCAGCTCGTCGTCCTCCGTCCACTCGTTGAGCTCGGGGTTGAAGCACT
GGATGCATTTCTTGTACTTCTTCTCGCCCTCGTTCCAGCCGCCCAGCAGGTAGGCTCGCCCGTGCAGCGC
CGAGACACCCGCCGTGCTCACGCCCACGGGCAGCGGCGCCACGAAGCTCCACTGGCGCGCTGCGGGACTG
AAGCTCTCCACCGTGAGCACGTCCACGCGCTCCCCGCGCGGCCCCAGCTGGCTGCCCCCCATCACGTACA
GCCTGTCGCCCAGCGCCACCGCGCAGTGCCAGCCTCGGGGCGTGCTCAGCTGGGGCAGCTCCTGCCACGC
GTCGAGCGCGGGGTCGTAGGCGCACACGGAGCGCGAGTACGCACTGCCGATGTAGCCGCCGGTCACGATC
ACGCGGCCGTCGGCCACGGCGCTGGCGTGGCAGCAGCGCGCCACCTCGAGCGGCGCTTTGGGCTGCCATT
GGTTGGTGGAGGGCACGTAGCACTCCAGCGAAGCCAGGCTGCCCTCGGAGTTACGGCCGCCCACCGCGTA
CAGCAGCCCGTTGAACACGCTCAGGCTGAAGTGCGTGCGCTTCTGGTTCATGCTG
